Addgene plasmid #109554: p3E-ING2
Purpose: Multisite gateway vector for 3' tagging with 3xPHD domain from Mouse inhibitor of growth family member 2 (ING2), codon optimised. Binds PtdIns5P
Depositing lab: Rob Parton. Depositing organization: University of Queensland, Institute for Molecular Bioscience. Publication: In vivo cell biological screening identifies an endocytic capture mechanism for T-tubule formation. Hall TE, Martel N, Ariotti N, Xiong Z, Lo HP, Ferguson C, Rae J, Lim YW, Parton RG. Nat Commun. 2020 Jul 24;11(1):3711. doi: 10.1038/s41467-020-17486-w. PubMed 32709891.
Backbone
  Vector backbone: pDONR p2R-p3
  Vector type: Zebrafish plasmids
Growth in bacteria
  Bacterial resistance: Kanamycin, 50 μg/mL
  Growth temperature: 37°C
  Growth strain: DH5alpha
  Copy number: High Copy
Gene/Insert
  Gene/Insert name: 3xPHD domain from Mouse inhibitor of growth family member 2 (ING2), codon optimised
  Species: Synthetic
  Cloning method: Gateway Cloning
Terms and licenses: Academic/Nonprofit Terms; Industry Terms: Not Available to Industry
How to cite: p3E-ING2 was a gift from Rob Parton (Addgene plasmid # 109554 ; http://n2t.net/addgene:109554 ; RRID:Addgene_109554)
