[The description below was written by a language model from this plasmid's Addgene catalogue record, the feature table of its GenBank file and pLannotate feature annotations shown in this document.]
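Description:
p3E-ING2 is a 3,385 bp MultiSite Gateway 3' entry clone built in the pDONR P2R-P3 backbone and catalogued as a zebrafish plasmid. It is propagated in E. coli from a high-copy ColE1/pUC-type origin and selected with kanamycin through the aph(3')-Ia aminoglycoside phosphotransferase gene. Other backbone elements include the rrnB T1 and T2 transcription terminators, which insulate the cloning region from read-through transcription. A T7 promoter and M13 forward and reverse primer sites flank the recombination cassette for sequence verification.

The insert sits between the attR2 and attL3 recombination sites. It is a synthetic, codon-optimised sequence encoding three copies of the PHD domain of mouse inhibitor of growth family member 2 (ING2). According to the record, this module binds the phosphoinositide PtdIns5P, so it can act as a lipid-binding probe domain. The GenBank table does not annotate the insert itself. The automated annotation uses a different start coordinate for the same circular sequence and detects only a partial Ing2 match just upstream of the attL3 region, which would fit a repeated, recoded sequence.

The plasmid has no eukaryotic promoter, and none of the recorded features is a fluorescent reporter or a polyadenylation signal. It is intended for an LR Clonase reaction with a 5' entry clone carrying a promoter, a middle entry clone carrying a coding sequence such as a tag or reporter, and a destination vector. This places the 3xPHD domain at the 3' (C-terminal) end of the assembled fusion. The associated work concerns in vivo cell biology in zebrafish, which suggests the assembled constructs are used to examine PtdIns5P-containing membranes in living tissue.
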