LOCUS       Exported 3385 bp ds-DNA circular SYN 13-MAY-2021
DEFINITION  Multisite gateway vector for 3' tagging with 3xPHD domain from Mouse
            inhibitor of growth family member 2 (ING2), codon optimised. Binds
            PtdIns5P.
ACCESSION   .
VERSION     .
KEYWORDS    p3E-ING2
SOURCE      synthetic DNA construct
  ORGANISM  synthetic DNA construct
REFERENCE   1 (bases 1 to 3385)
  TITLE     Parton Lab Plasmids for in vivo cell biology in the zebrafish
REFERENCE   2 (bases 1 to 3385)
  AUTHORS   .
  TITLE     Direct Submission
  JOURNAL   Exported May 13, 2021 from SnapGene Server 1.1.58
            http://www.snapgene.com
FEATURES             Location/Qualifiers
     source          1..3385
                     /organism="synthetic DNA construct"
                     /mol_type="other DNA"
     protein_bind    complement(1..125)
                     /gene="mutant version of attR"
                     /label=attR2
                     /bound_moiety="LR Clonase(TM)"
                     /note="recombination site for the Gateway(R) LR reaction"
     protein_bind    complement(871..966)
                     /gene="mutant version of attL"
                     /label=attL3
                     /bound_moiety="LR Clonase(TM)"
                     /note="recombination site for the Gateway(R) LR reaction"
     primer_bind     complement(1003..1022)
                     /label=T7
                     /note="T7 promoter, forward primer"
     promoter        complement(1004..1022)
                     /label=T7 promoter
                     /note="promoter for bacteriophage T7 RNA polymerase"
     primer_bind     complement(1027..1043)
                     /label=M13 rev
                     /note="common sequencing primer, one of multiple similar
                     variants"
     primer_bind     complement(1027..1043)
                     /label=M13 Reverse
                     /note="In lacZ gene. Also called M13-rev"
     primer_bind     complement(1145..1164)
                     /label=pENTR-R
                     /note="pENTR vectors, reverse primer"
     CDS             1156..1965
                     /codon_start=1
                     /gene="aph(3')-Ia"
                     /product="aminoglycoside phosphotransferase"
                     /label=KanR
                     /note="confers resistance to kanamycin in bacteria or G418
                     (Geneticin(R)) in eukaryotes"
                     /translation="MSHIQRETSRPRLNSNMDADLYGYKWARDNVGQSGATIYRLYGKP
                     DAPELFLKHGKGSVANDVTDEMVRLNWLTEFMPLPTIKHFIRTPDDAWLLTTAIPGKTA
                     FQVLEEYPDSGENIVDALAVFLRRLHSIPVCNCPFNSDRVFRLAQAQSRMNNGLVDASD
                     FDDERNGWPVEQVWKEMHKLLPFSPDSVVTHGDFSLDNLIFDEGKLIGCIDVGRVGIAD
                     RYQDLAILWNCLGEFSPSLQKRLFQKYGIDNPDMNKLQFHLMLDEFF"
     primer_bind     complement(1223..1242)
                     /label=Kan-R
                     /note="Kanamycin resistance gene, reverse primer"
     rep_origin      2112..2700
                     /direction=RIGHT
                     /label=ori
                     /note="high-copy-number ColE1/pMB1/pBR322/pUC origin of
                     replication"
     primer_bind     2601..2620
                     /label=pBR322ori-F
                     /note="pBR322 origin, forward primer"
     primer_bind     2854..2871
                     /label=L4440
                     /note="L4440 vector, forward primer"
     terminator      3030..3057
                     /label=rrnB T2 terminator
                     /note="transcription terminator T2 from the E. coli rrnB
                     gene"
     terminator      3149..3235
                     /gene="Escherichia coli rrnB"
                     /label=rrnB T1 terminator
                     /note="transcription terminator T1 from the E. coli rrnB
                     gene"
     primer_bind     3284..3306
                     /label=M13/pUC Forward
                     /note="In lacZ gene"
     primer_bind     3298..3315
                     /label=M13 Forward
                     /note="In lacZ gene. Also called M13-F20 or M13 (-21)
                     Forward"
     primer_bind     3299..3315
                     /label=M13 fwd
                     /note="common sequencing primer, one of multiple similar
                     variants"
ORIGIN
        1 catagtgact gcatatgttg tgttttacag tattatgtag tctgtttttt atgcaaaatc
       61 taatttaata tattgatatt tatatcattt tacgtttctc gttcaacttt cttgtacaaa
      121 gtggtggcaa gtccagtaga attcgcaatt gaccccaatg agccaactta ttgtctttgc
      181 aatcaagtta gttatggcga gatgatagga tgcgacaacg agcagtgccc aatagagtgg
      241 ttccatttca gttgcgtatc attgacatat aaaccaaagg gcaaatggta ttgcccaaag
      301 tgcaggggtg acaatgagaa gacgatggac aagagtacag agaagacaaa aaaagagcga
      361 cgtgctcgtg agttcgccag tccggtggag ttcgcgattg acccgaacga gcccacgtac
      421 tgcttgtgta atcaggtatc ctacggggaa atgatcggat gcgacaatga acagtgtccc
      481 atcgagtggt ttcacttttc ctgcgtgtct ttgacatata aacctaaagg aaaatggtac
      541 tgcccaaagt gtagaggaga taatgaaaag actatggata agtctaccga gaagactaaa
      601 aaggaacgcc gagcgaggga gttcgcaagt cccgttgaat ttgcgattga ccctaatgag
      661 ccgacttact gcctttgcaa ccaggtttca tacggtgaga tgatcggctg tgacaacgaa
      721 caatgcccaa tagaatggtt ccacttttca tgtgtgagtc ttacatataa acccaagggg
      781 aaatggtatt gccccaagtg tcgaggcgac aatgaaaaaa cgatggacaa gagcacagaa
      841 aaaaccaaaa aagagagacg tgcgcggtaa caactttatt atacaaagtt ggcattataa
      901 aaaagcattg cttatcaatt tgttgcaacg aacaggtcac tatcagtcaa aataaaatca
      961 ttatttggag ctccatggta gcgttaacgc ggccgcgata tcccctatag tgagtcgtat
     1021 tacatggtca tagctgtttc ctggcagctc tggcccgtgt ctcaaaatct ctgatgttac
     1081 attgcacaag ataaaaatat atcatcatga acaataaaac tgtctgctta cataaacagt
     1141 aatacaaggg gtgttatgag ccatattcaa cgggaaacgt cgaggccgcg attaaattcc
     1201 aacatggatg ctgatttata tgggtataaa tgggctcgcg ataatgtcgg gcaatcaggt
     1261 gcgacaatct atcgcttgta tgggaagccc gatgcgccag agttgtttct gaaacatggc
     1321 aaaggtagcg ttgccaatga tgttacagat gagatggtca gactaaactg gctgacggaa
     1381 tttatgcctc ttccgaccat caagcatttt atccgtactc ctgatgatgc atggttactc
     1441 accactgcga tccccggaaa aacagcattc caggtattag aagaatatcc tgattcaggt
     1501 gaaaatattg ttgatgcgct ggcagtgttc ctgcgccggt tgcattcgat tcctgtttgt
     1561 aattgtcctt ttaacagcga tcgcgtattt cgtctcgctc aggcgcaatc acgaatgaat
     1621 aacggtttgg ttgatgcgag tgattttgat gacgagcgta atggctggcc tgttgaacaa
     1681 gtctggaaag aaatgcataa acttttgcca ttctcaccgg attcagtcgt cactcatggt
     1741 gatttctcac ttgataacct tatttttgac gaggggaaat taataggttg tattgatgtt
     1801 ggacgagtcg gaatcgcaga ccgataccag gatcttgcca tcctatggaa ctgcctcggt
     1861 gagttttctc cttcattaca gaaacggctt tttcaaaaat atggtattga taatcctgat
     1921 atgaataaat tgcagtttca tttgatgctc gatgagtttt tctaatcaga attggttaat
     1981 tggttgtaac actggcagag cattacgctg acttgacggg acggcgcaag ctcatgacca
     2041 aaatccctta acgtgagtta cgcgtcgttc cactgagcgt cagaccccgt agaaaagatc
     2101 aaaggatctt cttgagatcc tttttttctg cgcgtaatct gctgcttgca aacaaaaaaa
     2161 ccaccgctac cagcggtggt ttgtttgccg gatcaagagc taccaactct ttttccgaag
     2221 gtaactggct tcagcagagc gcagatacca aatactgttc ttctagtgta gccgtagtta
     2281 ggccaccact tcaagaactc tgtagcaccg cctacatacc tcgctctgct aatcctgtta
     2341 ccagtggctg ctgccagtgg cgataagtcg tgtcttaccg ggttggactc aagacgatag
     2401 ttaccggata aggcgcagcg gtcgggctga acggggggtt cgtgcacaca gcccagcttg
     2461 gagcgaacga cctacaccga actgagatac ctacagcgtg agctatgaga aagcgccacg
     2521 cttcccgaag ggagaaaggc ggacaggtat ccggtaagcg gcagggtcgg aacaggagag
     2581 cgcacgaggg agcttccagg gggaaacgcc tggtatcttt atagtcctgt cgggtttcgc
     2641 cacctctgac ttgagcgtcg atttttgtga tgctcgtcag gggggcggag cctatggaaa
     2701 aacgccagca acgcggcctt tttacggttc ctggcctttt gctggccttt tgctcacatg
     2761 ttctttcctg cgttatcccc tgattctgtg gataaccgta ttaccgcctt tgagtgagct
     2821 gataccgctc gccgcagccg aacgaccgag cgcagcgagt cagtgagcga ggaagcggaa
     2881 gagcgcccaa tacgcaaacc gcctctcccc gcgcgttggc cgattcatta atgcagctgg
     2941 cacgacaggt ttcccgactg gaaagcgggc agtgagcgca acgcaattaa tacgcgtacc
     3001 gctagccagg aagagtttgt agaaacgcaa aaaggccatc cgtcaggatg gccttctgct
     3061 tagtttgatg cctggcagtt tatggcgggc gtcctgcccg ccaccctccg ggccgttgct
     3121 tcacaacgtt caaatccgct cccggcggat ttgtcctact caggagagcg ttcaccgaca
     3181 aacaacagat aaaacgaaag gcccagtctt ccgactgagc ctttcgtttt atttgatgcc
     3241 tggcagttcc ctactctcgc gttaacgcta gcatggatgt tttcccagtc acgacgttgt
     3301 aaaacgacgg ccagtcttaa gctcgggccc tgcagctcta gagctcgaat tctacaggtc
     3361 actaatacca tctaagtagt tggtt
//
