Features (pLannotate 1.2.2; 11 found; start..end, strand, type, name):
    121..213     +  CDS            lacI (fragment): lac repressor; lacI; The lac repressor binds to the lac operator to inhibit transcription in E. coli. This inhibition can be relieved by adding lactose or isopropyl-β-D-thiogalactopyranoside (IPTG).
    268..295     -  terminator     rrnB T2 terminator: transcription terminator T2 from the E. coli rrnB gene
    427..470     +  terminator     rrnB T1 terminator: Escherichia coli rrnB; transcription terminator T1 from the E. coli rrnB gene
    517..553     -  CDS            lacZα (fragment): LacZα fragment of β-galactosidase; lacZ fragment
    624..748     -  protein_bind   attR2: mutant version of attR; recombination site for the Gateway® LR reaction LR Clonase™
   1221..1490    +  CDS            Ing2 (fragment): ING2_MOUSE - Also known as Ing1l. Experimental evidence at protein level: Swiss-Prot protein existence level 1. Seems to be involved in p53/TP53 activation and p53/TP53- dependent apoptotic pathways, probably by enhancing acetylation of p53/TP53. Component of a mSin3A-like corepressor complex, which is probably involved in deacetylation of nucleosomal histones. ING2 activity seems to be modulated by binding to phosphoinositides (PtdInsPs) (By similarity). From Mus musculus (Mouse).
   1494..1514    -  protein_bind   attB3: mutant version of attB; core recombination site for the Gateway® BP reaction BP Clonase™
   1505..1590    -  protein_bind   attL1 (fragment): mutant version of attL; recombination site for the Gateway® LR reaction LR Clonase™
   1627..1645    -  promoter       T7 promoter: promoter for bacteriophage T7 RNA polymerase
   1779..2588    +  CDS            KanR: aminoglycoside phosphotransferase; aph(3')-Ia; confers resistance to kanamycin in bacteria or G418 (Geneticin®) in eukaryotes
   2735..3323    +  rep_origin     ori: high-copy-number ColE1/pMB1/pBR322/pUC origin of replication
>Addgene plasmid #109554 | p3E-ING2 | depositor full sequence | sequence record 206491 | Full Sequence
CTTTCCTGCGTTATCCCCTGATTCTGTGGATAACCGTATTACCGCCTTTGAGTGAGCTGATACCGCTCGC
CGCAGCCGAACGACCGAGCGCAGCGAGTCAGTGAGCGAGGAAGCGGAAGAGCGCCCAATACGCAAACCGC
CTCTCCCCGCGCGTTGGCCGATTCATTAATGCAGCTGGCACGACAGGTTTCCCGACTGGAAAGCGGGCAG
TGAGCGCAACGCAATTAATACGCGTACCGCTAGCCAGGAAGAGTTTGTAGAAACGCAAAAAGGCCATCCG
TCAGGATGGCCTTCTGCTTAGTTTGATGCCTGGCAGTTTATGGCGGGCGTCCTGCCCGCCACCCTCCGGG
CCGTTGCTTCACAACGTTCAAATCCGCTCCCGGCGGATTTGTCCTACTCAGGAGAGCGTTCACCGACAAA
CAACAGATAAAACGAAAGGCCCAGTCTTCCGACTGAGCCTTTCGTTTTATTTGATGCCTGGCAGTTCCCT
ACTCTCGCGTTAACGCTAGCATGGATGTTTTCCCAGTCACGACGTTGTAAAACGACGGCCAGTCTTAAGC
TCGGGCCCTGCAGCTCTAGAGCTCGAATTCTACAGGTCACTAATACCATCTAAGTAGTTGGTTCATAGTG
ACTGCATATGTTGTGTTTTACAGTATTATGTAGTCTGTTTTTTATGCAAAATCTAATTTAATATATTGAT
ATTTATATCATTTTACGTTTCTCGTTCAACTTTCTTGTACAAAGTGGTGGCAAGTCCAGTAGAATTCGCA
ATTGACCCCAATGAGCCAACTTATTGTCTTTGCAATCAAGTTAGTTATGGCGAGATGATAGGATGCGACA
ACGAGCAGTGCCCAATAGAGTGGTTCCATTTCAGTTGCGTATCATTGACATATAAACCAAAGGGCAAATG
GTATTGCCCAAAGTGCAGGGGTGACAATGAGAAGACGATGGACAAGAGTACAGAGAAGACAAAAAAAGAG
CGACGTGCTCGTGAGTTCGCCAGTCCGGTGGAGTTCGCGATTGACCCGAACGAGCCCACGTACTGCTTGT
GTAATCAGGTATCCTACGGGGAAATGATCGGATGCGACAATGAACAGTGTCCCATCGAGTGGTTTCACTT
TTCCTGCGTGTCTTTGACATATAAACCTAAAGGAAAATGGTACTGCCCAAAGTGTAGAGGAGATAATGAA
AAGACTATGGATAAGTCTACCGAGAAGACTAAAAAGGAACGCCGAGCGAGGGAGTTCGCAAGTCCCGTTG
AATTTGCGATTGACCCTAATGAGCCGACTTACTGCCTTTGCAACCAGGTTTCATACGGTGAGATGATCGG
CTGTGACAACGAACAATGCCCAATAGAATGGTTCCACTTTTCATGTGTGAGTCTTACATATAAACCCAAG
GGGAAATGGTATTGCCCCAAGTGTCGAGGCGACAATGAAAAAACGATGGACAAGAGCACAGAAAAAACCA
AAAAAGAGAGACGTGCGCGGTAACAACTTTATTATACAAAGTTGGCATTATAAAAAAGCATTGCTTATCA
ATTTGTTGCAACGAACAGGTCACTATCAGTCAAAATAAAATCATTATTTGGAGCTCCATGGTAGCGTTAA
CGCGGCCGCGATATCCCCTATAGTGAGTCGTATTACATGGTCATAGCTGTTTCCTGGCAGCTCTGGCCCG
TGTCTCAAAATCTCTGATGTTACATTGCACAAGATAAAAATATATCATCATGAACAATAAAACTGTCTGC
TTACATAAACAGTAATACAAGGGGTGTTATGAGCCATATTCAACGGGAAACGTCGAGGCCGCGATTAAAT
TCCAACATGGATGCTGATTTATATGGGTATAAATGGGCTCGCGATAATGTCGGGCAATCAGGTGCGACAA
TCTATCGCTTGTATGGGAAGCCCGATGCGCCAGAGTTGTTTCTGAAACATGGCAAAGGTAGCGTTGCCAA
TGATGTTACAGATGAGATGGTCAGACTAAACTGGCTGACGGAATTTATGCCTCTTCCGACCATCAAGCAT
TTTATCCGTACTCCTGATGATGCATGGTTACTCACCACTGCGATCCCCGGAAAAACAGCATTCCAGGTAT
TAGAAGAATATCCTGATTCAGGTGAAAATATTGTTGATGCGCTGGCAGTGTTCCTGCGCCGGTTGCATTC
GATTCCTGTTTGTAATTGTCCTTTTAACAGCGATCGCGTATTTCGTCTCGCTCAGGCGCAATCACGAATG
AATAACGGTTTGGTTGATGCGAGTGATTTTGATGACGAGCGTAATGGCTGGCCTGTTGAACAAGTCTGGA
AAGAAATGCATAAACTTTTGCCATTCTCACCGGATTCAGTCGTCACTCATGGTGATTTCTCACTTGATAA
CCTTATTTTTGACGAGGGGAAATTAATAGGTTGTATTGATGTTGGACGAGTCGGAATCGCAGACCGATAC
CAGGATCTTGCCATCCTATGGAACTGCCTCGGTGAGTTTTCTCCTTCATTACAGAAACGGCTTTTTCAAA
AATATGGTATTGATAATCCTGATATGAATAAATTGCAGTTTCATTTGATGCTCGATGAGTTTTTCTAATC
AGAATTGGTTAATTGGTTGTAACACTGGCAGAGCATTACGCTGACTTGACGGGACGGCGCAAGCTCATGA
CCAAAATCCCTTAACGTGAGTTACGCGTCGTTCCACTGAGCGTCAGACCCCGTAGAAAAGATCAAAGGAT
CTTCTTGAGATCCTTTTTTTCTGCGCGTAATCTGCTGCTTGCAAACAAAAAAACCACCGCTACCAGCGGT
GGTTTGTTTGCCGGATCAAGAGCTACCAACTCTTTTTCCGAAGGTAACTGGCTTCAGCAGAGCGCAGATA
CCAAATACTGTCCTTCTAGTGTAGCCGTAGTTAGGCCACCACTTCAAGAACTCTGTAGCACCGCCTACAT
ACCTCGCTCTGCTAATCCTGTTACCAGTGGCTGCTGCCAGTGGCGATAAGTCGTGTCTTACCGGGTTGGA
CTCAAGACGATAGTTACCGGATAAGGCGCAGCGGTCGGGCTGAACGGGGGGTTCGTGCACACAGCCCAGC
TTGGAGCGAACGACCTACACCGAACTGAGATACCTACAGCGTGAGCATTGAGAAAGCGCCACGCTTCCCG
AAGGGAGAAAGGCGGACAGGTATCCGGTAAGCGGCAGGGTCGGAACAGGAGAGCGCACGAGGGAGCTTCC
AGGGGGAAACGCCTGGTATCTTTATAGTCCTGTCGGGTTTCGCCACCTCTGACTTGAGCGTCGATTTTTG
TGATGCTCGTCAGGGGGGCGGAGCCTATGGAAAAACGCCAGCAACGCGGCCTTTTTACGGTTCCTGGCCT
TTTGCTGGCCTTTTGCTCACATGTT
